>Addgene plasmid #66330 | GPR156-Tango | depositor partial sequence | sequence record 113273 | empty Tango
GACGGATCGGGAGATCTCCCGATCCCCTATGGTGCACTCTCAGTACAATCTGCTCTGATGCCGCATAGTT
AAGCCAGTATCTGCTCCCTGCTTGTGTGTTGGAGGTCGCTGAGTAGTGCGCGAGCAAAATTTAAGCTACA
ACAAGGCAAGGCTTGACCGACAATTGCATGAAGAATCTGCTTAGGGTTAGGCGTTTTGCGCTGCTTCGCG
ATGTACGGGCCAGATATACGCGTTGACATTGATTATTGACTAGTTATTAATAGTAATCAATTACGGGGTC
ATTAGTTCATAGCCCATATATGGAGTTCCGCGTTACATAACTTACGGTAAATGGCCCGCCTGGCTGACCG
CCCAACGACCCCCGCCCATTGACGTCAATAATGACGTATGTTCCCATAGTAACGCCAATAGGGACTTTCC
ATTGACGTCAATGGGTGGAGTATTTACGGTAAACTGCCCACTTGGCAGTACATCAAGTGTATCATATGCC
AAGTACGCCCCCTATTGACGTCAATGACGGTAAATGGCCCGCCTGGCATTATGCCCAGTACATGACCTTA
TGGGACTTTCCTACTTGGCAGTACATCTACGTATTAGTCATCGCTATTACCATGGTGATGCGGTTTTGGC
AGTACATCAATGGGCGTGGATAGCGGTTTGACTCACGGGGATTTCCAAGTCTCCACCCCATTGACGTCAA
TGGGAGTTTGTTTTGGCACCAAAATCAACGGGACTTTCCAAAATGTCGTAACAACTCCGCCCCATTGACG
CAAATGGGCGGTAGGCGTGTACGGTGGGAGGTCTATATAAGCAGAGCTCTCTGGCTAACTAGAGAACCCA
CTGCTTACTGGCTTATCGAAATTAATACGACTCACTATAGGGAGACCCAAGCTGGCTAGCGTTTAAACTT
AAGCTTGGTACCGAGCTCGGATCCACTAGTCCAGTGTGGTGGAATTCTGCAGATATCCAGCACAGTGGCG
GCCGCGCCACCATGAAGACGATCATCGCCCTGAGCTACATCTTCTGCCTGGTATTCGCCGACTACAAGGA
CGATGATGACGCCAGCATCGATACCGGTGGACGCACCCCACCCAGCCTGGGTCCCCAAGATGAGTCCTGC
ACCACCGCCAGCTCCTCCCTGGCCAAGGACACTTCATCGACCGGTGAGAACCTGTACTTCCAGCTAAGAT
TAGATAAAAGTAAAGTGATTAACAGCGCATTAGAGCTGCTTAATGAGGTCGGAATCGAAGGTTTAACAAC
CCGTAAACTCGCCCAGAAGCTAGGTGTAGAGCAGCCTACATTGTATTGGCATGTAAAAAATAAGCGGGCT
TTGCTCGACGCCTTAGCCATTGAGATGTTAGATAGGCACCATACTCACTTTTGCCCTTTAGAAGGGGAAA
GCTGGCAAGATTTTTTACGTAATAACGCTAAAAGTTTTAGATGTGCTTTACTAAGTCATCGCGATGGAGC
AAAAGTACATTTAGGTACACGGCCTACAGAAAAACAGTATGAAACTCTCGAAAATCAATTAGCCTTTTTA
TGCCAACAAGGTTTTTCACTAGAGAATGCATTATATGCACTCAGCGCTGTGGGGCATTTTACTTTAGGTT
GCGTATTGGAAGATCAAGAGCATCAAGTCGCTAAAGAAGAAAGGGAAACACCTACTACTGATAGTATGCC
GCCATTATTACGACAAGCTATCGAATTATTTGATCACCAAGGTGCAGAGCCAGCCTTCTTATTCGGCCTT
GAATTGATCATATGCGGATTAGAAAAACAACTTAAATGTGAAAGTGGGTCCGCGTACAGCCGCGCGCGTA
CGAAAAACAATTACGGGTCTACCATCGAGGGCCTGCTCGATCTCCCGGACGACGACGCCCCCGAAGAGGC
GGGGCTGGCGGCTCCGCGCCTGTCCTTTCTCCCCGCGGGACACACGCGCAGACTGTCGACGGCCCCCCCG
ACCGATGTCAGCCTGGGGGACGAGCTCCACTTAGACGGCGAGGACGTGGCGATGGCGCATGCCGACGCGC
TAGACGATTTCGATCTGGACATGTTGGGGGACGGGGATTCCCCGGGTCCGGGATTTACCCCCCACGACTC
CGCCCCCTACGGCGCTCTGGATATGGCCGACTTCGAGTTTGAGCAGATGTTTACCGATGCCCTTGGAATT
GACGAGTACGGTGGGTAGCTCGAGTCTAGAGGGCCCGTTTAAACCCGCTGATCAGCCTCGACTGTGCCTT
CTAGTTGCCAGCCATCTGTTGTTTGCCCCTCCCCCGTGCCTTCCTTGACCCTGGAAGGTGCCACTCCCAC
TGTCCTTTCCTAATAAAATGAGGAAATTGCATCGCATTGTCTGAGTAGGTGTCATTCTATTCTGGGGGGT
GGGGTGGGGCAGGACAGCAAGGGGGAGGATTGGGAAGACAATAGCAGGCATGCTGGGGATGCGGTGGGCT
CTATGGCTTCTGAGGCGGAAAGAACCAGCTGGGGCTCTAGGGGGTATCCCC
[124 nt withheld, positions 2502-2625]
C
[91 nt withheld, positions 2627-2717]
A
[49 nt withheld, positions 2719-2767]
CCTTTGACGTTGGAGTCCACGTTCTTT
[37 nt withheld, positions 2795-2831]
ACCCTATCTCGGTCTATTCTTTTGATTTATAAGGGATTTTGCCGATTTCGGCCTATTGGTTAAAAAATGA
GCTGATTTAACAAAAATTTAACGCGAATTAATTCTGTGGAATGTGTGTCAGTTAGGGTGTGGAAAGTCCC
CAGGCTCCCCAGCAGGCAGAAGTATGCAAAGCATGCATCTCAATTAGTCAGCAACCAGGTGTGGAAAGTC
CCCAGGCTCCCCAGCAGGCAGAAGTATGCAAAGCATGCATCTCAATTAGTCAGCAACCATAGTCCCGCCC
CTAACTCCGCCCATCCCGCCCCTAACTCCGCCCAGTTCCGCCCATTCTCCGCCCCATGGCTGACTAATTT
TTTTTATTTATGCAGAGGCCGAGGCCGCCTCTGCCTCTGAGCTATTCCAGAAGTAGTGAGGAGGCTTTTT
TGGAGGCCTAGGCTTTTGCAAAAAGCTCCCGGGAGCTTGTATATCCATTTTCGGATCTGATCAAGAGACA
GGATGAGGATCGTTTCGCATGATTGAACAAGATGGATTGCACGCAGGTTCTCCGGCCGCTTGGGTGGAGA
GGCTATTCGGCTATGACTGGGCACAACAGACAATCGGCTGCTCTGATGCCGCCGTGTTCCGGCTGTCAGC
GCAGGGGCGCCCGGTTCTTTTTGTCAAGACCGACCTGTCCGGTGCCCTGAATGAACTGCAGGACGAGGCA
GCGCGGCTATCGTGGCTGGCCACGACGGGCGTTCCTTGCGCAGCTGTGCTCGACGTTGTCACTGAAGCGG
GAAGGGACTGGCTGCTATTGGGCGAAGTGCCGGGGCAGGATCTCCTGTCATCTCACCTTGCTCCTGCCGA
GAAAGTATCCATCATGGCTGATGCAATGCGGCGGCTGCATACGCTTGATCCGGCTACCTGCCCATTCGAC
CACCAAGCGAAACATCGCATCGAGCGAGCACGTACTCGGATGGAAGCCGGTCTTGTCGATCAGGATGATC
TGGACGAAGAGCATCAGGGGCTCGCGCCAGCCGAACTGTTCGCCAGGCTCAAGGCGCGCATGCCCGACGG
CGAGGATCTCGTCGTGACCCATGGCGATGCCTGCTTGCCGAATATCATGGTGGAAAATGGCCGCTTTTCT
GGATTCATCGACTGTGGCCGGCTGGGTGTGGCGGACCGCTATCAGGACATAGCGTTGGCTACCCGTGATA
TTGCTGAAGAGCTTGGCGGCGAATGGGCTGACCGCTTCCTCGTGCTTTACGGTATCGCCGCTCCCGATTC
GCAGCGCATCGCCTTCTATCGCCTTCTTGACGAGTTCTTCTGAGCGGGACTCTGGGGTTCGAAATGACCG
ACCAAGCGACGCCCAACCTGCCATCACGAGATTTCGATTCCACCGCCGCCTTCTATGAAAGGTTGGGCTT
CGGAATCGTTTTCCGGGACGCCGGCTGGATGATCCTCCAGCGCGGGGATCTCATGCTGGAGTTCTTCGCC
CACCCCAACTTGTTTATTGCAGCTTATAATGGTTACAAATAAAGCAATAGCATCACAAATTTCACAAATA
AAGCATTTTTTTCACTGCATTCTAGTTGTGGTTTGTCCAAACTCATCAATGTATCTTATCATGTCTGTAT
ACCGTCGACCTCTAGCTAGAGCTTGGCGTAATCATGGTCATAGCTGTTTCCTGTGTGAAATTGTTATCCG
CTCACAATTCCACACAACATACGAGCCGGAAGCATAAAGTGTAAAGCCTGGGGTGCCTAATGAGTGAGCT
AACTCACATTAATTGCGTTGCGCTCACTGCCCGCTTTCCAGTCGGGAAACCTGTCGTGCCAGCTGCATTA
ATGAATCGGCCAACGCGCGGGGAGAGGCGGTTTGCGTATTGGGCGCTCTTCCGCTTCCTCGCTCACTGAC
TCGCTGCGCTCGGTCGTTCGGCTGCGGCGAGCGGTATCAGCTCACTCAAAGGCGGTAATACGGTTATCCA
CAGAATCAGGGGATAACGCAGGAAAGAACATGTGAGCAAAAGGCCAGCAAAAGGCCAGGAACCGTAAAAA
GGCCGCGTTGCTGGCGTTTTTCCATAGGCTCCGCCCCCCTGACGAGCATCACAAAAATCGACGCTCAAGT
CAGAGGTGGCGAAACCCGACAGGACTATAAAGATACCAGGCGTTTCCCCCTGGAAGCTCCCTCGTGCGCT
CTCCTGTTCCGACCCTGCCGCTTACCGGATACCTGTCCGCCTTTCTCCCTTCGGGAAGCGTGGCGCTTTC
TCATAGCTCACGCTGTAGGTATCTCAGTTCGGTGTAGGTCGTTCGCTCCAAGCTGGGCTGTGTGCACGAA
CCCCCCGTTCAGCCCGACCGCTGCGCCTTATCCGGTAACTATCGTCTTGAGTCCAACCCGGTAAGACACG
ACTTATCGCCACTGGCAGCAGCCACTGGTAACAGGATTAGCAGAGCGAGGTATGTAGGCGGTGCTACAGA
GTTCTTGAAGTGGTGGCCTAACTACGGCTACACTAGAAGAACAGTATTTGGTATCTGCGCTCTGCTGAAG
CCAGTTACCTTCGGAAAAAGAGTTGGTAGCTCTTGATCCGGCAAACAAACCACCGCTGGTAGCGGTTTTT
TTGTTTGCAAGCAGCAGATTACGCGCAGAAAAAAAGGATCTCAAGAAGATCCTTTGATCTTTTCTACGGG
GTCTGACGCTCAGTGGAACGAAAACTCACGTTAAGGGATTTTGGTCATGAGATTATCAAAAAGGATCTTC
ACCTAGATCCTTTTAAATTAAAAATGAAGTTTTAAATCAATCTAAAGTATATATGAGTAAACTTGGTCTG
ACAGTTACCAATGCTTAATCAGTGAGGCACCTATCTCAGCGATCTGTCTATTTCGTTCATCCATAGTTGC
CTGACTCCCCGTCGTGTAGATAACTACGATACGGGAGGGCTTACCATCTGGCCCCAGTGCTGCAATGATA
CCGCGAGACCCACGCTCACCGGCTCCAGATTTATCAGCAATAAACCAGCCAGCCGGAAGGGCCGAGCGCA
GAAGTGGTCCTGCAACTTTATCCGCCTCCATCCAGTCTATTAATTGTTGCCGGGAAGCTAGAGTAAGTAG
TTCGCCAGTTAATAGTTTGCGCAACGTTGTTGCCATTGCTACAGGCATCGTGGTGTCACGCTCGTCGTTT
GGTATGGCTTCATTCAGCTCCGGTTCCCAACGATCAAGGCGAGTTACATGATCCCCCATGTTGTGCAAAA
AAGCGGTTAGCTCCTTCGGTCCTCCGATCGTTGTCAGAAGTAAGTTGGCCGCAGTGTTATCACTCATGGT
TATGGCAGCACTGCATAATTCTCTTACTGTCATGCCATCCGTAAGATGCTTTTCTGTGACTGGTGAGTAC
TCAACCAAGTCATTCTGAGAATAGTGTATGCGGCGACCGAGTTGCTCTTGCCCGGCGTCAATACGGGATA
ATACCGCGCCACATAGCAGAACTTTAAAAGTGCTCATCATTGGAAAACGTTCTTCGGGGCGAAAACTCTC
AAGGATCTTACCGCTGTTGAGATCCAGTTCGATGTAACCCACTCGTGCACCCAACTGATCTTCAGCATCT
TTTACTTTCACCAGCGTTTCTGGGTGAGCAAAAACAGGAAGGCAAAATGCCGCAAAAAAGGGAATAAGGG
CGACACGGAAATGTTGAATACTCATACTCTTCCTTTTTCAATATTATTGAAGCATTTATCAGGGTTATTG
TCTCATGAGCGGATACATATTTGAATGTATTTAGAAAAATAAACAAATAGGGGTTCCGCGCACATTTCCC
CGAAAAGTGCCACCTGACGTC
