>Addgene plasmid #66330 | GPR156-Tango | depositor partial sequence | sequence record 113274 | GPR156
ATGGAGCCCGAGATCAATTGCTCCGAGCTGTGCGACTCTTTCCCCGGCCAGGAGCTCGATAGAAGACCAC
TGCATGACCTCTGCAAAACTACGATCACCAGCAGTCACCATTCAAGTAAGACTATTTCCTCCCTCAGCCC
TGTCCTGCTGGGCATTGTTTGGACGTTCCTCTCATGCGGTCTCTTGTTGATTTTGTTTTTCCTGGCATTC
ACCATCCACTGCAGAAAGAATAGAATCGTGAAAATGAGCAGCCCTAACCTTAACATCGTGACCCTTCTGG
GAAGCTGCCTGACTTATAGTAGCGCCTACCTTTTTGGCATCCAGGATGTTCTTGTGGGAAGCTCTATGGA
GACCCTGATACAGACTCGCCTCAGCATGCTGTGTATTGGTACCTCCTTGGTCTTCGGACCTATCCTTGGG
AAGAGCTGGAGACTGTACAAGGTTTTCACGCAGAGAGTGCCAGATAAAAGGGTCATAATCAAGGACCTCC
AGCTGCTTGGACTCGTGGCGGCGCTGCTCATGGCCGATGTCATACTCTTGATGACGTGGGTGTTGACCGA
CCCTATCCAGTGTCTTCAAATTCTGAGCGTGTCAATGACAGTCACCGGCAAGGATGTCTCCTGTACATCC
ACCTCTACACATTTTTGTGCCTCACGATACAGCGACGTGTGGATTGCCCTCATCTGGGGGTGCAAAGGGT
TGCTCCTGCTTTATGGCGCCTATCTCGCCGGGCTGACCGGCCATGTTAGCAGCCCCCCTGTAAATCAGAG
CCTTACAATTATGGTCGGGGTTAACCTGCTTGTGCTGGCTGCCGGGCTTCTTTTCGTCGTGACTCGATAT
CTCCACAGTTGGCCCAACTTGGTTTTTGGCCTGACCAGCGGCGGGATCTTCGTTTGTACTACGACCATTA
ACTGCTTCATCTTCATTCCACAGTTGAAGCAGTGGAAAGCATTTGAGGAAGAAAACCAGACTATAAGAAG
AATGGCCAAGTACTTCTCAACACCAAATAAAAGTTTCCATACCCAGTACGGAGAGGAGGAGAATTGCCAC
CCACGCGGGGAGAAAAGCAGCATGGAGCGATTGCTGACCGAGAAAAACGCCGTCATAGAGTCCTTGCAGG
AGCAGGTGAACAACGCCAAAGAAAAGATAGTTCGGCTCATGTCCGCTGAATGCACTTATGATCTGCCTGA
GGGGGCCGCGCCGCCCGCTTCATCCCCGAACAAGGATGTGCAGGCAGTAGCTTCTGTGCACACTTTGGCC
GCCGCACAGGGGCCGTCTGGGCACCTGTCAGACTTTCAGAACGATCCCGGCATGGCTGCAAGGGACAGCC
AGTGCACAAGTGGACCCAGTAGCTATGCCCAGAGTCTTGAAGGCCCAGGGAAGGACTCCAGCTTTTCTCC
TGGTAAGGAGGAAAAAATAAGCGATTCAAAGGATTTTAGCGATCACCTCGATAGCGGGTGCAGTCAGAAA
CCCTGGACAGAGCAGTCCCTTGGTCCCGAACGGGGTGACCAGGTGCCCATGAACCCCAGTCAGTCTCTGC
TTCCAGAAAGGGGTGGGTCTGACCCACAGCGGCAGCGGCACCTGGAGAATAGCGAGGAGCCACCGGAGCG
CCGGTCTAGAGTAAGCAGTGTTATTCGCGAAAAACTGCAGGAAGTCCTTCAGGACCTTGGACTGGGACCA
GAAGCTTCCCTGTCAACCGCGCCAAGCTGCCACCAACAGACCTGGAAAAACTCTGCTGCGTTCAGTCCAC
AGAAGATGCCCCTTAGCAAGGAGCTGGGCTTTTCTCCATACATGGTTCGGCGGAGAAGAGCCGCTCAAAG
AGCTCGCAGTCACTTCCCCGGTAGTGCCCCCTCTAGTGTGGGCCACAGAGCCAATAGGACAGTCCCCGGT
GCTCACTCCCGGTTGCACGTTCAGAATGGGGACAGTCCTAGTTTGGCACCACAAACAACCGACTCTAGGG
TCCGGCGCCCCTCATCCAGAAAGCCTTCTCTGCCAAGCGATCCACAAGACAGACCCGGAACTCTGGAGGG
TAGCAAGCAGAGCCAGACCGAGCCCGAGGGCGCTCGGGGGTCAAAGGCCGCCTTCCTTAGACAGCCTTCT
GGCTCCGGTCGCGCTCCTAGTCCTGCTGCTCCTTGCCTTTCCAAAGCATCACCCGACCTTCCCGAACAGT
GGCAGCTGTGGCCTCCTGTGCCTTCTGGCTGCGCTAGCCTTTCCTCCCAGCACAGTTACTTTGACACCGA
GAGCAGCAGTAGCGATGAGTTCTTTTGTAGGTGTCACCGACCATATTGCGAAATATGCTTTCAGTCCTCT
AGCGACTCAAGCGATTCTGGAACATCCGATACTGACCCCGAACCTACAGGAGGTCTTGCTAGCTGGGAGA
AGCTGTGGGCCCGATCCAAGCCCATCGTAAACTTCAAAGACGATCTGAAGCCCACTCTGGTA
