>Addgene plasmid #66330 | GPR156-Tango | addgene partial sequence | sequence record 119471 | CMV-F 5'-CGCAAATGGGCGGTAGGCGTG-3'
GCAGAGCTCTCTGGCTAACTAGAGAACCCACTGCTTACTGGCTTATCGAAATTAATACGACTCACTATAG
GGAGACCCAAGCTGGCTAGCGTTTAAACTTAAGCTTGGTACCGAGCTCGGATCCACTAGTCCAGTGTGGT
GGAATTCTGCAGATATCCAGCACAGTGGCGGCCGCGCCACCATGAAGACGATCATCGCCCTGAGCTACAT
CTTCTGCCTGGTATTCGCCGACTACAAGGACGATGATGACGCCAGCATCGATATGGAGCCCGAGATCAAT
TGCTCCGAGCTGTGCGACTCTTTCCCCGGCCAGGAGCTCGATAGAAGACCACTGCATGACCTCTGCAAAA
CTACGATCACCAGCAGTCACCATTCAAGTAAGACTATTTCCTCCCTCAGCCCTGTCCTGCTGGGCATTGT
TTGGACGTTCCTCTCATGCGGTCTCTTGTTGATTTTGTTTTTCCTGGCATTCACCATCCACTGCAGAAAG
AATAGAATCGTGAAAATGAGCAGCCCTAACCTTAACATCGTGACCCTTCTGGGAAGCTGCCTGACTTATA
GTAGCGCCTACCTTTTTGGCATCCAGGATGTTCTTGTGGGAAGCTCTATGGAGACCCTGATACAGACTCG
CCTCAGCATGCTGTGTATTGGTACCTCCTTGGTCTTCGGACCTATCCTTGGGAAGAGCTGGAGACTGTAC
AAGGTTTTCACGCAGAGAGTGCCAGATAAAAGGGTCATAATCAAGGACCTCCAGCTGCTTGGACTCGTGG
CGGCGCTGCTCATGGCCGATGTCATACTCTTGATGACGTGGGTGTTGACCGACCCTATCCAGTGTCTTCA
AATTCTGAGCGTGTCAATGACAGTCACCGGCAAGGATGTCTCCTGTACATCCACCTCTACACATTTTTGT
GCCTCACGATACAGCGACGTGTGGATTGCCCTCATCTGGGGGTGCAAAGGGTTGCTCCTGCTTTATGGCG
CCTATCTCGCCGGG
