>Addgene plasmid #66330 | GPR156-Tango | addgene partial sequence | sequence record 119472 | Tet-R 5'-GGCGAGTTTACGGGTTGTTA-3'
CTCTATGCGCTGTTATCACTTTACTTTTATCTAATCTTAGCTGGAAGTACAGGTTCTCACCGGTCGATGA
AGTGTCCTTGGCCAGGGAGGAGCTGGCGGTGGTGCAGGACTCATCTTGGGGACCCAGGCTGGGTGGGGTG
CGTCCACCGGTATCGATTACCAGAGTGGGCTTCAGATCGTCTTTGAAGTTTACGATGGGCTTGGATCGGG
CCCACAGCTTCTCCCAGCTAGCAAGACCTCCTGTAGGTTCGGGGTCAGTATCGGATGTTCCAGAATCGCT
TGAGTCGCTAGAGGACTGAAAGCATATTTCGCAATATGGTCGGTGACACCTACAAAAGAACTCATCGCTA
CTGCTGCTCTCGGTGTCAAAGTAACTGTGCTGGGAGGAAAGGCTAGCGCAGCCAGAAGGCACAGGAGGCC
ACAGCTGCCACTGTTCGGGAAGGTCGGGTGATGCTTTGGAAAGGCAAGGAGCAGCAGGACTAGGAGCGCG
ACCGGAGCCAGAAGGCTGTCTAAGGAAGGCGGCCTTTGACCCCCGAGCGCCCTCGGGCTCGGTCTGGCTC
TGCTTGCTACCCTCCAGAGTTCCGGGTCTGTCTTGTGGATCGCTTGGCAGAGAAGGCTTTCTGGATGAGG
GGCGCCGGACCCTAGAGTCGGTTGTTTGTGGTGCCAAACTAGGACTGTCCCCATTCTGAACGTGCAACCG
GGAGTGAGCACCGGGGACTGTCCTATTGGCTCTGTGGCCCACACTAGAGGGGGCACTACCGGGGAAGTGA
CTGCGAGCTCTTTGAGCGGCTCTTCTCCGCCGAACCATGTATGGAGAAAAGCCCAGCTCCTTGCTAAGGG
GCATCTTCTGTGGACTGAACGCAGCAGAGTTTTTCCAGGTCTGTTGGTGGCAGCTTGGCGCGGTTGACAG
GGAAGCTTCTGGTCCCAGTCCAAGGTCCTGAAGGACTTCCTGCAGTTTTTCGCGAATAACACTGCTTACT
CTAGACCGGCGCTCCGGTGGCTCCTCGCTATTCTCCAGGTGCCGCTGCCGCTGTGGGTCAGACCCACCCC
TTTCTGGAA
