[The description below was written by a language model from this plasmid's Addgene catalogue record.]
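Description:
GPR156-Tango is a mammalian expression plasmid from the PRESTO-Tango collection, built on an "empty Tango" backbone of about 6.6 kb that was itself derived from pcDNA3.1(+). It is propagated in E. coli as a high-copy plasmid under ampicillin selection. It also carries a neomycin resistance marker, so transfected mammalian cells can be selected with G418. The insert is the human GPR156 coding sequence (also known as GABABL or PGR28), about 2.4 kb. It is expressed from the CMV promoter and was cloned by restriction enzymes, with a retained NotI site at the 5′ end. The backbone supplies an N-terminal FLAG tag, which is useful for detecting receptor expression.

The depositor comments mention a tTA sequence lying downstream of the insert, so the receptor appears to be expressed as a fusion with the tetracycline transactivator. This fits the stated design, in which transcriptional activation follows arrestin translocation. In Tango-type assays generally, recruitment of a protease-linked arrestin to the activated receptor releases the transactivator, which then drives a reporter gene. The record does not itemise the linker, the protease cleavage site or other modules in the backbone, and no feature table is provided. The depositor also notes that most vectors in this series carry an XbaI site rather than XhoI downstream of tTA, so the identity of the 3′ site in a given clone is uncertain.

The plasmid is intended for parallel, G protein-independent screening of ligands across the GPCRome. It was generated under a programme aimed at providing tools for understudied members of druggable protein families, including non-olfactory GPCRs such as GPR156.
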