Addgene plasmid #66330: GPR156-Tango
Purpose: Expression of G protein-coupled receptors for PRESTO-Tango: parallel receptorome expression and screening via transcriptional output, with transcriptional activation following arrestin translocation
Depositing lab: Bryan Roth. Publication: PRESTO-Tango as an open-source resource for interrogation of the druggable human GPCRome. Kroeze WK, Sassano MF, Huang XP, Lansu K, McCorvy JD, Giguere PM, Sciaky N, Roth BL. Nat Struct Mol Biol. 2015 May;22(5):362-9. doi: 10.1038/nsmb.3014. Epub 2015 Apr 20. PubMed 25895059.
Backbone
  Vector backbone: empty Tango
  Backbone size w/o insert (bp): 6632
  Vector type: Mammalian Expression
  Selectable markers: Neomycin (select with G418)
Growth in bacteria
  Bacterial resistance: Ampicillin, 100 μg/mL
  Growth temperature: 37°C
  Growth strain: DH5alpha
  Copy number: High Copy
Gene/Insert
  Gene/Insert name: GPR156
  Species: H. sapiens (human)
  Insert size (bp): 2442
  Entrez Gene: GPR156 (a.k.a. GABABL, PGR28)
  Promoter: CMV
  Tag / fusion protein: FLAG (N terminal on backbone)
  Cloning method: Restriction Enzyme; 5′ cloning site NotI (not destroyed); 3′ cloning site XhoI (unknown if destroyed)
  Sequencing primers: 5′ CMV-F; 3′ Tet-R
Terms and licenses: Academic/Nonprofit Terms; Industry Terms: Not Available to Industry
Depositor comments: Please note: Most of the PRESTO-Tango vectors do not contain the XhoI cut site downstream of the tTA sequence and instead carry an XbaI site. If you need to perform an XhoI digest we recommend sequencing with a forward primer at the C-terminus of tTA to determine which of the two sites is present. Suggested primer: 5-gagctccacttagacggcgagg-3. Original backbone was pcDNA3.1(+). These plasmids were generated as part of the Illuminating the Druggable Genome (IDG) program sponsored by the NIH Common Fund. The goal of this program is to identify, gather, and distribute information and resources for proteins that currently are not well-studied yet belong to commonly drug-targeted protein families: protein kinases, non-olfactory G-protein coupled receptors (GPCRs), and ion channels. The IDG program is designed to develop fundamental research tools for understudied proteins, elucidate their function, and disseminate the IDG-related resources and data to the greater scientific community.
How to cite: GPR156-Tango was a gift from Bryan Roth (Addgene plasmid # 66330 ; http://n2t.net/addgene:66330 ; RRID:Addgene_66330)
